>Addgene plasmid #15244 | nAChR alpha4 CFP | depositor partial sequence | sequence record 8229 | Author sequence
CCATGGAGATCGGGGGCTCCGGGGCGCCGCCGCCGCTGCTGCTCCTGCTGCTCCTGCTGCTCTTAGGGAC
CGGCCTCTTGCCTGCTAGCAGCCACATAGAGACCCGGGCCCATGCGGAGGAGCGGCTCCTGAAGAGACTC
TTCTCTGGCTACAACAAGTGGTCTCGGCCAGTAGCCAATATCTCAGATGTGGTCCTTGTCCGCTTTGGCT
TGTCGATTGCTCAGCTCATTGATGTGGATGAGAAAAACCAGATGATGACGACCAACGTGTGGGTGAAGCA
GGAGTGGCATGACTACAAACTGCGCTGGGACCCTGGTGACTACGAGAATGTCACCTCCATCCGCATCCCA
TCTGAACTCATCTGGAGGCCTGACATCGTCCTCTACAACAACGCGGACGGGAACTTTGCAGTCACCCACC
TAACCAAAGCCCACCTGTTCTATGATGGGCGTGTACAGTGGACACCCCCGGCCATCTATAAGAGCTCCTG
CAGCATCGACGTCACCTTCTTCCCCTTCGACCAGCAGAACTGTACCATGAAGTTTGGGTCCTGGACCTAC
GACAAGGCCAAGATTGACTTGGTGAGCATGCACAGCCGTGTGGACCAACTGGACTTCTGGGAAAGTGGGG
AGTGGGTCATTGTGGATGCCGTGGGCACCTACAACACCAGGAAGTATGAATGCTGTGCCGAGATCTATCC
TGACATCACCTACGCCTTCATCATCCGCCGACTGCCACTGTTCTACACCATCAACCTTATCATCCCGTGC
CTGCTCATCTCCTGCCTCACCGTGCTGGTCTTCTATCTGCCCTCGGAGTGCGGCGAGAAGGTCACGCTGT
GCATCTCGGTGCTGCTTTCTCTCACCGTCTTCCTGCTGCTCATCACCGAGATCATCCCGTCCACCTCGCT
GGTCATCCCGCTCATCGGCGAGTACCTGCTCTTCACCATGATCTTCGTCACCCTCTCCATTGTCATCACG
GTCTTCGTGCTCAATGTACACCACCGCTCACCACGCACACACACCATGCCCGCCTGGGTGCGCAGAGTCT
TCCTGGACATTGTGCCCCGTCTCCTCTTCATGAAGCGCCCATCTGTGGTCAAAGACAACTGCCGGAGACT
TATCGAATCCATGCACAAGATGGCCAACGCCCCTCGTTTCTGGCCAGAGCCTGAGAGTGAGCCCGGCATC
TTGGGTGACATCTGCAACCAAGGCCTGTCACCTGCCCCAACTTTCTGCAACCGCATGGACACAGCAGTCG
AGACCCAGCCTACATGCAGGTCACCCGAGCAGAAGCTGATCTCAGAGGAGGATCTGATGGTGAGCAAGGG
CGAGGAGCTGTTCACCGGGGTGGTGCCCATCCTGGTCGAGCTGGACGGCGACGTAAACGGCCACAAGTTC
AGCGTGTCCGGCGAGGGCGAGGGCGATGCCACCTACGGCAAGCTGACCCTGAAGTTCATCTGCACCACCG
GCAAGCTGCCCGTGCCCTGGCCCACCCTCGTGACCACCCTGACCTGGGGCGTGCAGTGCTTCAGCCGCTA
CCCCGACCACATGAAGCAGCACGACTTCTTCAAGTCCGCCATGCCCGAAGGCTACGTCCAGGAGCGCACC
ATCTTCTTCAAGGACGACGGCAACTACAAGACCCGCGCCGAGGTGAAGTTCGAGGGCGACACCCTGGTGA
ACCGCATCGAGCTGAAGGGCATCGACTTCAAGGAGGACGGCAACATCCTGGGGCACAAGCTGGAGTACAA
CTACATCAGCCACAACGTCTATATCACCGCCGACAAGCAGAAGAACGGCATCAAGGCCAACTTCAAGATC
CGCCACAACATCGAGGACGGCAGCGTGCAGCTCGCCGACCACTACCAGCAGAACACCCCCATCGGCGACG
GCCCCGTGCTGCTGCCCGACAACCACTACCTGAGCACCCAGTCCGCCCTGAGCAAAGACCCCAACGAGAA
GCGCGATCACATGGTCCTGCTGGAGTTCGTGACCGCCGCCGGGATCACTCTCGGCATGGACGAGCTGTAC
AAGAGGTCACCCTCCCACAAGGTCCCTGACTTGAAGACATCAGAGGTTGAGAAGGCCAGTCCCTGTCCAT
CACCTGGCTCCTGTCACCCACCCAATAGCAGTGGGGCCCCAGTGCTCATCAAAGCCAGGTCCCTGAGCGT
CCAGCATGTGCCCAGCTCCCAGGAAGCAGCCGAGGGCAGCATCCGCTGCCGGTCTCGGAGTATCCAGTAC
TGTGTTTCCCAAGATGGAGCTGCTTCCCTGACTGAGAGCAAGCCCACTGGCTCCCCAGCCTCCCTGAAGA
CCCGTCCATCCCAGCTTCCAGTGTCAGACCAGACCTCTCCATGCAAATGCACATGCAAGGAACCATCTCC
TGTGTCCCCCATCACTGTGCTCAAGGCTGGAGGCACCAAAGCACCTCCCCAACACCTGCCCCTGTCACCA
GCCCTGACACGGGCAGTAGAAGGCGTCCAGTACATTGCAGACCACCTCAAGGCAGAAGACACAGACTTCT
CGGTGAAGGAGGACTGGAAATACGTGGCCATGGTCATTGACCGAATCTTCCTCTGGATGTTCATCATTGT
CTGCCTTCTGGGCACTGTGGGACTCTTCCTGCCTCCATGGTTGGCTGGTATGATCTAGGGAATAGCGGCA
CCTAGCTCCCAGGTCTCTACAGGGCCATGCGACTCGTCAGTCCACCCACA
