>Addgene plasmid #15244 | nAChR alpha4 CFP | addgene partial sequence | sequence record 21705 | T7 5'-TAATACGACTCACTATAGGG-3'
GGGGCTCCGGGGCGCCGCCTCCGCTGCTGCTCCTGCCGCTCCTGCTGCTCTTAGGGACCGGCCTCTTGCC
TGCTAGCAGCCACATAGAGACCCGGGCCCATGCGGAGGAGCGGCTCCTGAAGAGACTCTTCTCTGGCTAC
AACAAGTGGTCTCGGCCAGTAGCCAATATCTCAGATGTGGTCCTTGTCCGCTTTGGCTTGTCGATTGCTC
AGCTCATTGATGTGGATGAGAAAAACCAGATGATGACGACCAACGTGTGGGTGAAGCAGGAGTGGCATGA
CTACAAACTGCGCTGGGACCCTGGTGACTACGAGAATGTCACCTCCATCCGCATCCCATCTGAACTCATC
TGGAGGCCTGACATCGTCCTCTACAACAACGCGGACGGGGACTTTGCAGTCACCCACCTAACCAAAGCCC
ACCTGTTCTATGATGGGCGTGTACAGTGGACACCCCCGGCCATCTATAAGAGCTCCTGCAGCATCGACGT
CACCTTCTTCCCCTTCGACCAGCAGAACTGTACCATGAAGTTTGGGTCCTGGACCTACGACAAGGCCAAG
ATTGACTTGGTGAGCATGCACAGCCGTGTGGACCAACTGGACTTCTGGGAAAGTGGGGAGTGGGTCATTG
TGGATGCCGTGGGCACCTACAACACCAGGAAGTATGAATGCTGTGCCGAGATCTATCCTGACATCACCTA
CGCCTTCATCATCCGCCGACTGCCACTGTTC
