[The description below was written by a language model from this plasmid's Addgene catalogue record.]
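Description:
nAChR alpha4 CFP is a mammalian expression plasmid built on the commercial pCI-Neo backbone (about 5.5 kb without insert). It is maintained as a high-copy plasmid in E. coli under ampicillin selection, and it carries a neomycin resistance marker so that stably transfected mammalian cells can be selected with G418. The record does not list the promoter or other regulatory elements. pCI-neo is generally known as a CMV immediate-early enhancer/promoter vector with a chimeric intron and an SV40 late polyadenylation signal. The use of a T7 primer for 5′ sequencing is consistent with a T7 promoter site upstream of the cloning region.

The insert, roughly 2.7 kb and cloned between two retained EcoRI sites, encodes the mouse nicotinic acetylcholine receptor alpha4 subunit (Chrna4) carrying an internal fluorescent label. Rather than being fused to a terminus, cyan fluorescent protein preceded by a myc epitope tag was inserted at a BstEII site within the intracellular loop between transmembrane segments M3 and M4, at amino acid position 426; this version is designated alpha4-CFP-M. The associated publication describes the labeled subunits as functional. The myc tag provides an additional handle for antibody-based detection.

According to the associated publication, the construct was used to study assembly of alpha4beta2 nicotinic receptors with fluorescently labeled subunits. That work examined receptor localization, trafficking and nicotine-induced upregulation in clonal mammalian cell lines and cultured midbrain neurons. Part of the plasmid was derived from a construct made in another laboratory.
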