Addgene plasmid #15244: nAChR alpha4 CFP
Depositing lab: Henry Lester. Depositing organization: California Institute of Technology. Publication: Assembly of alpha4beta2 nicotinic acetylcholine receptors assessed with functional fluorescently labeled subunits: effects of localization, trafficking, and nicotine-induced upregulation in clonal mammalian cells and in cultured midbrain neurons. Nashmi R, Dickinson ME, McKinney S, Jareb M, Labarca C, Fraser SE, Lester HA. J Neurosci. 2003 Dec 17. 23(37):11554-67. PubMed 14684858.
Backbone
  Vector backbone: pCI-Neo
  Backbone manufacturer: Promega
  Backbone size w/o insert (bp): 5500
  Vector type: Mammalian Expression
  Selectable markers: Neomycin (select with G418)
Growth in bacteria
  Bacterial resistance: Ampicillin, 100 μg/mL
  Growth temperature: 37°C
  Growth strain: DH5alpha
  Copy number: High Copy
Gene/Insert
  Gene/Insert name: alpha4-CFP-M (alt names: nicotinic acetylcholine receptor; nAChR alpha4)
  Species: M. musculus (mouse)
  Insert size (bp): 2700
  Entrez Gene: Chrna4 (a.k.a. Acra-4, Acra4, EBN1, ENFL1)
  Tag / fusion protein: CFP
  Cloning method: Restriction Enzyme; 5′ cloning site EcoRI (not destroyed); 3′ cloning site EcoRI (not destroyed)
  Sequencing primers: 5′ T7
Resource information
  A portion of this plasmid was derived from a plasmid made by: Jerry Stitzel, Univ of MI, Ann Arbor
Terms and licenses: Academic/Nonprofit Terms; Industry Terms: Not Available to Industry
Depositor comments: CFP with an upstream myc epitope tag was inserted into BstEII restriction site of the M3-M4 loop at amino acid position 426 (alpha4-CFP-M).
How to cite: nAChR alpha4 CFP was a gift from Henry Lester (Addgene plasmid # 15244 ; http://n2t.net/addgene:15244 ; RRID:Addgene_15244)
